>Addgene plasmid #139166 | pSBBi-RP GST-TCS1 | depositor full sequence | sequence record 304384 | pSBBi-RP GST-TCS1 sequence 8250 bps
AATTTTAACAAAATATTAACGCTTACAATTTCCTGATGCGGTATTTTCTCCTTACGCATCTGTGCGGTAT
TTCACACCGCATCAGGTGGCACTTTTCGGGGAAATGTGCGCGGAACCCCTATTTGTTTATTTTTCTAAAT
ACATTCAAATATGTATCCGCTCATGAGACAATAACCCTGATAAATGCTTCAATAATATTGAAAAAGGAAG
AGTATGAGTATTCAACATTTCCGTGTCGCCCTTATTCCCTTTTTTGCGGCATTTTGCCTTCCTGTTTTTG
CTCACCCAGAAACGCTGGTGAAAGTAAAAGATGCTGAAGATCAGTTGGGTGCACGAGTGGGTTACATCGA
ACTGGATCTCAACAGCGGTAAGATCCTTGAGAGTTTTCGCCCCGAAGAACGTTTTCCAATGATGAGCACT
TTTAAAGTTCTGCTATGTGGCGCGGTATTATCCCGTATTGACGCCGGGCAAGAGCAACTCGGTCGCCGCA
TACACTATTCTCAGAATGACTTGGTTGAGTACTCACCAGTCACAGAAAAGCATCTTACGGATGGCATGAC
AGTAAGAGAATTATGCAGTGCTGCCATAACCATGAGTGATAACACTGCGGCCAACTTACTTCTGACAACG
ATCGGAGGACCGAAGGAGCTAACCGCTTTTTTGCACAACATGGGGGATCATGTAACTCGCCTTGATCGTT
GGGAACCGGAGCTGAATGAAGCCATACCAAACGACGAGCGTGACACCACGATGCCTGTAGCAATGGCAAC
AACGTTGCGCAAACTATTAACTGGCGAACTACTTACTCTAGCTTCCCGGCAACAATTAATAGACTGGATG
GAGGCGGATAAAGTTGCAGGACCACTTCTGCGCTCGGCCCTTCCGGCTGGCTGGTTTATTGCTGATAAAT
CTGGAGCCGGTGAGCGTGGGTCTCGCGGTATCATTGCAGCACTGGGGCCAGATGGTAAGCCCTCCCGTAT
CGTAGTTATCTACACGACGGGGAGTCAGGCAACTATGGATGAACGAAATAGACAGATCGCTGAGATAGGT
GCCTCACTGATTAAGCATTGGTAACTGTCAGACCAAGTTTACTCATATATACTTTAGATTGATTTAAAAC
TTCATTTTTAATTTAAAAGGATCTAGGTGAAGATCCTTTTTGATAATCTCATGACCAAAATCCCTTAACG
TGAGTTTTCGTTCCACTGAGCGTCAGACCCCGTAGAAAAGATCAAAGGATCTTCTTGAGATCCTTTTTTT
CTGCGCGTAATCTGCTGCTTGCAAACAAAAAAACCACCGCTACCAGCGGTGGTTTGTTTGCCGGATCAAG
AGCTACCAACTCTTTTTCCGAAGGTAACTGGCTTCAGCAGAGCGCAGATACCAAATACTGTTCTTCTAGT
GTAGCCGTAGTTAGGCCACCACTTCAAGAACTCTGTAGCACCGCCTACATACCTCGCTCTGCTAATCCTG
TTACCAGTGGCTGCTGCCAGTGGCGATAAGTCGTGTCTTACCGGGTTGGACTCAAGACGATAGTTACCGG
ATAAGGCGCAGCGGTCGGGCTGAACGGGGGGTTCGTGCACACAGCCCAGCTTGGAGCGAACGACCTACAC
CGAACTGAGATACCTACAGCGTGAGCTATGAGAAAGCGCCACGCTTCCCGAAGGGAGAAAGGCGGACAGG
TATCCGGTAAGCGGCAGGGTCGGAACAGGAGAGCGCACGAGGGAGCTTCCAGGGGGAAACGCCTGGTATC
TTTATAGTCCTGTCGGGTTTCGCCACCTCTGACTTGAGCGTCGATTTTTGTGATGCTCGTCAGGGGGGCG
GAGCCTATGGAAAAACGCCAGCAACGCGGCCTTTTTACGGTTCCTGGCCTTTTGCTGGCCTTTTGCTCAC
ATGTTCTTTCCTGCGTTATCCCCTGATTCTGTGGATAACCGTATTACCGCCTTTGAGTGAGCTGATACCG
CTCGCCGCAGCCGAACGACCGAGCGCAGCGAGTCAGTGAGCGAGGAAGCGGATCCCTATACAGTTGAAGT
CGGAAGTTTACATACACCTTAGCCAAATACATTTAAACTCACTTTTTCACAATTCCTGACATTTAATCCT
AGTAAAAATTCCCTGTCTTAGGTCAGTTAGGATCACCACTTTATTTTAAGAATGTGAAATATCAGAATAA
TAGTAGAGAGAATGATTCATTTCAGCTTTTATTTCTTTCATCACATTCCCAGTGGGTCAGAAGTTTACAT
ACACTCGACTCCTCTGCAGAATGCGGCGATGTTTCGGTAAGGGGTCCCGAGTAGCTAGTTCATGGCAGCC
AGCATATGGCATATGTTGCCAAACTCTAAACCAAATACTCATTCTGATGTTTTAAATGATTTGCCCTCCC
ATATGTCCTTCCGAGTGAGAGACACAAAAAATTCCAACACACTATTGCAATGAAAATAAATTTCCTTTAT
TAGCCAGAAGTCAGATGCTCAAGGGGCTTCATGATGTCCCCATAATTTTTGGCAGAGGGAAAAAGATCTC
AGTGGTATTTGTGAGCCAGGGCATTGGCCACACCAGCCACCACCTTCTGATAGGCAGCCTGCACCTGAGG
AGTGAATTCACGACAGGCCTTCGAATCAGGCACCGGGCTTGCGGGTCATGCACCAGGTGCGCGGTCCTTC
GGGCACCTCGACGTCGGCGGTGACGGTGAAGCCGAGCCGCTCGTAGAAGGGGAGGTTGCGGGGCGCGGAG
GTCTCCAGGAAGGCGGGCACCCCGGCGCGCTCGGCCGCCTCCACTCCGGGGAGCACGACGGCGCTGCCCA
GACCCTTGCCCTGGTGGTCGGGCGAGACGCCGACGGTGGCCAGGAACCACGCGGGCTCCTTGGGCCGGTG
CGGCGCCAGGAGGCCTTCCATCTGTTGCTGCGCGGCCAGCCGGGAACCGCTCAACTCGGCCATGCGCGGG
CCGATCTCGGCGAACACCGCCCCCGCTTCGACGCTCTCCGGCGTGGTCCAGACCGCCACCGCGGCGCCGT
CGTCCGCGACCCACACCTTGCCGATGTCGAGCCCGACGCGCGTGAGGAAGAGTTCTTGCAGCTCGGTGAC
CCGCTCGATGTGGCGGTCCGGATCGACGGTGTGGCGCGTGGCGGGGTAGTCGGCGAACGCGGCGGCGAGG
GTGCGTACGGCCCTGGGGACGTCGTCGCGGGTGGCGAGGCGCACCGTGGGCTTGTACTCGGTCATGGGGC
CAGGATTCTCCTCGACGTCACCAGCCTGCTTCAGCAGGCTGAAGTTAGTAGCTCCACTGCCCTTGTACAG
CTCGTCCATGCCGTACAGGAACAGGTGGTGGCGGCCCTCGGAGCGCTCGTACTGTTCCACGATGGTGTAG
TCCTCGTTGTGGGAGGTGATGTCCAGCTTGGTGTCCACGTAGTAGTAGCCGGGCAGTTGCACGGGCTTCT
TGGCCATGTAGATGGTCTTGAACTCCACCAGGTAGTGGCCGCCGTCCTTCAGCTTCAGGGCCTGGTGGAT
CTCGCCCTTCAGCACGCCGTCGCGGGGGTACAGGCGCTCGGTGGAGGCCTCCCAGCCCATTGTCTTCTTC
TGCATTACGGGGCCGTCGGGGGGGAAGTTGGTGCCGCGCATCTTCACCTTGTAGATCAGCGTGCCGTCCT
GCAGGGAGGAGTCCTGGGTCACGGTCACCAGACCGCCGTCCTCGAAGTTCATCACGCGCTCCCACTTGAA
GCCCTCGGGGAAGGACAGCTTCTTGTAATCGGGGATGTCGGCGGGGTGCTTCACGTACGCCTTGGAGCCG
TACATGAACTGGGGGGACAGGATGTCCCAGGCGAAGGGCAGGGGGCCGCCCTTGGTCACCTTCAGCTTGG
CGGTCTGGGTGCCCTCGTAGGGGCGGCCCTCGCCCTCGCCCTCGATCTCGAACTCATGGCCGTTCATGGA
GCCCTCCATGCGCACCTTGAAGCGCATGAACTCTTTGATGACCTCCTCGCCCTTGCTCAACATGGTGGCC
TCAGGTGCAGAGGTTTCTACAGGGAAAGAGAGAAAGGCTACAGTTAGTTTGCTGTGATGATGCTAAGTGC
CGAGGTCAGATGTCTATGGATTGTACACGGAATCCCAACGCAGGAACCAAAAAACACTCACCCAAAAAAA
TGGCGCTAAGGCCGAGAGAAAGGCGAAGTTCCGTCTACGGCTATATACCTTGAAACAGGGGCGGCAGAAG
TGACGCAACGCGGTTGCGCGGACGGCTTCCTGTGTTTTCATTGGTCGAAGCGTTCTGCGCGTGCGCAGAG
ATTCCCCAGGGAAGGCGGGCCCTCTTCCGAATGTCCAATCCGGACATTCTTCCGGTTGGACCTCCGCGGT
CAGCGCTGTGCCCGGCGAGAGATCACGTGGGGCGCGGAGGCGGTGCTGCTGGGGCACGGCCGTCCAGCCT
CGGCGGCCATATTTTTGAGGGGCTGTTCATCTCGTTCACACGCTCTGTCCGCCATGTTTGTGAGTGGAAG
CGCCATTACCCCTTCAAGCGACTGAAGGCTGCAGGGCCTCTGGTGGCCCGCATGGGGAGACCAGACCCGC
CAGGCCCGCCTTTCCGCACTCAGTCCGGGCTTACTTTATTTTGTGAGACAGGGTCTCGCCTAGAGGCTCC
GGTGCCCGTCAGTGGGCAGAGCGCACATCGCCCACAGTCCCCGAGAAGTTGGGGGGAGGGGTCGGCAATT
GAACCGGTGCCTAGAGAAGGTGGCGCGGGGTAAACTGGGAAAGTGATGTCGTGTACTGGCTCCGCCTTTT
TCCCGAGGGTGGGGGAGAACCGTATATAAGTGCAGTAGTCGCCGTGAACGTTCTTTTTCGCAACGGGTTT
GCCGCCAGAACACAGGTAAGTGCCGTGTGTGGTTCCCGCGGGCCTGGCCTCTTTACGGGTTATGGCCCTT
GCGTGCCTTGAATTACTTCCACGCCCCTGGCTGCAGTACGTGATTCTTGATCCCGAGCTTCGGGTTGGAA
GTGGGTGGGAGAGTTCGAGGCCTTGCGCTTAAGGAGCCCCTTCGCCTCGTGCTTGAGTTGAGGCTTGGCC
TGGGCGCTGGGGCCGCCGCGTGCGAATCTGGTGGCACCTTCGCGCCTGTCTCGCTGCTTTCGATAAGTCT
CTAGCCATTTAAAATTTTTGATGACCTGCTGCGACGCTTTTTTTCTGGCAAGATAGTCTTGTAAATGCGG
GCCAAGATCTGCACACTGGTATTTCGGTTTTTGGGGCCGCGGGCGGCGACGGGGCCCGTGCGTCCCAGCG
CACATGTTCGGCGAGGCGGGGCCTGCGAGCGCGGCCACCGAGAATCGGACGGGGGTAGTCTCAAGCTGGC
CGGCCTGCTCTGGTGCCTGGCCTCGCGCCGCCGTGTATCGCCCCGCCCTGGGCGGCAAGGCTGGCCCGGT
CGGCACCAGTTGCGTGAGCGGAAAGATGGCCGCTTCCCGGCCCTGCTGCAGGGAGCTCAAAATGGAGGAC
GCGGCGCTCGGGAGAGCGGGCGGGTGAGTCACCCACACAAAGGAAAAGGGCCTTTCCGTCCTCAGCCGTC
GCTTCATGTGACTCCACGGAGTACCGGGCGCCGTCCAGGCACCTCGATTAGTTCTCGAGCTTTTGGAGTA
CGTCGTCTTTAGGTTGGGGGGAGGGGTTTTATGCGATGGAGTTTCCCCATACTGAGTGGGTGGAGACTGA
AGTTAGGCCAGCTTGGCACTTGATGTAATTCTCCTTGGAATTTGCCCTTTTTGAGTTTGGATCTTGGTTC
ATTCTCAAGCCTCAGACAGTGGTTCAAAGTTTTTTTCTTCCATTTAAGGTGTCGTGAAAACTACCCCAAG
CTGGCCTCTGAGGCCACCATGTCCCCTATACTAGGTTATTGGAAAATTAAGGGCCTTGTGCAACCCACTC
GACTTCTTTTGGAATATCTTGAAGAAAAATATGAAGAGCATTTGTATGAGCGCGATGAAGGTGATAAATG
GCGAAACAAAAAGTTTGAATTGGGTTTGGAGTTTCCCAATCTTCCTTATTATATTGATGGTGATGTTAAA
TTAACACAGTCTATGGCCATCATACGTTATATAGCTGACAAGCACAACATGTTGGGTGGTTGTCCAAAAG
AGCGTGCAGAGATTTCAATGCTTGAAGGAGCGGTTTTGGATATTAGATACGGTGTTTCGAGAATTGCATA
TAGTAAAGACTTTGAAACTCTCAAAGTTGATTTTCTTAGCAAGCTACCTGAAATGCTGAAAATGTTCGAA
GATCGTTTATGTCATAAAACATATTTAAATGGTGATCATGTAACCCATCCTGACTTCATGTTGTATGACG
CTCTTGATGTTGTTTTATACATGGACCCAATGTGCCTGGATGCGTTCCCAAAATTAGTTTGTTTTAAAAA
ACGTATTGAAGCTATCCCACAAATTGATAAGTACTTGAAATCCAGCAAGTATATAGCATGGCCTTTGCAG
GGCTGGCAAGCCACGTTTGGTGGTGGCGACCATCCTCCAAAATCGGATAGCAGCGGCAGAGAAAACTTGT
ATTTCCAGGGCAGAGACCCTGAAAGATCCGAGCTAGCTACTGCGGGGAAGGTGAACGAAGTGTTGTTCAT
GAACAGAGGAGAAGGAGAAAGTAGTTATGCACAAAACTCTTCTTTCACGCAACAAGTGGCCTCAATGGCA
CAGCCAGCGCTAGAAAATGCAGTTGAAACTCTCTTCTCCAGAGATTTCCACCTTCAAGCTCTTAACGCAG
CGGACTTGGGTTGTGCAGCGGGTCCAAACACATTCGCAGTGATTTCTACGATCAAGAGAATGATGGAAAA
GAAATGCAGGGAATTGAATTGCCAAACACTGGAACTTCAGGTTTACTTGAATGATCTTTTTGGAAATGAT
TTCAATACCCTCTTCAAAGGCCTGTCGTCTGAGGTTATTGGTAACAAATGTGAGGAAGTTCCGTGTTATG
TGATGGGAGTACCGGGGTCTTTCCATGGCCGGCTTTTTCCTCGTAACAGCTTACATTTAGTTCATTCCTC
TTACAGTGTTCATTGGCTTACTCAGGCACCAAAAGGACTCACAAGCAGAGAAGGCTTGGCATTAAACAAG
GGGAAGATTTACATATCAAAGACAAGCCCTCCTGTTGTAAGAGAAGCCTACTTATCTCAATTTCATGAAG
ATTTCACAATGTTTCTCAATGCTAGATCCCAAGAGGTGGTTCCAAATGGTTGTATGGTGTTGATACTTCG
TGGTAGGCAATGTTCTGATCCTTCAGACATGCAGAGCTGCTTTACTTGGGAACTATTAGCTATGGCCATT
GCTGAATTGGTTTCACAGGGATTGATAGATGAAGATAAATTAGACACCTTCAATATACCCAGCTATTTTG
CATCACTTGAGGAAGTGAAAGATATAGTGGAGAGGGACGGATCATTCACAATTGATCATATAGAGGGGTT
TGATCTTGATAGCGTAGAAATGCAGGAGAATGATAAATGGGTTAGAGGGGAAAAGTTTACCAAGGTTGTC
AGGGCCTTCACAGAGCCTATAATTTCAAACCAGTTTGGACCTGAAATCATGGACAAACTATATGACAAAT
TCACTCACATTGTAGTTTCAGATTTGGAAGCAAAGCTACCGAAGACCACAAGTATCATCCTAGTGCTTTC
CAAGATTGATGGATAGGGCCTGTCAGGCCAAGCTTGGGGATCAATTCTCTAGAGCTCGCTGATCAGCCTC
GACTGTGCCTTCTAGTTGCCAGCCATCTGTTGTTTGCCCCTCCCCCGTGCCTTCCTTGACCCTGGAAGGT
GCCACTCCCACTGTCCTTTCCTAATAAAATGAGGAAATTGCATCGCATTGTCTGAGTAGGTGTCATTCTA
TTCTGGGGGGTGGGGTGGGGCAGGACAGCAAGGGGGAGGATTGGGAAGACAATAGCAGGCATGCTGGGGA
TGCGGTGGGCTCTATGGCTTCTGAGGCGGAAAGAACCAGCTGGGCCTACTAGATAGCGGACCCCTTACCG
AAACATCGCCGCATTCTGCAGAGGAGTCGAACTTAGTGTATGTAAACTTCTGACCCACTGGAATTGTGAT
ACAGTGAATTATAAGTGAAATAATCTGTCTGTAAACAATTGTTGGAAAAATGACTTGTGTCATGCACAAA
GTAGATGTCCTAACTGACTTGCCAAAACTATTGTTTGTTAACAAGAAATTTGTGGAGTAGTTGAAAAACG
AGTTTTAATGACTCCAACTTAAGTGTATGTAAACTTCCGACTTCAACTGTATAGGGATCC
Features (pLannotate 1.2.2; 14 found; start..end, strand, type, name):
      1..31      +  rep_origin     M13 ori (fragment): M13 bacteriophage origin of replication; arrow indicates direction of (+) strand synthesis
     32..82      -  misc_feature   bom (fragment): basis of mobility region from pBR322
    109..213     +  promoter       AmpR promoter: bla
    214..1074    +  CDS            AmpR: β-lactamase; bla; confers resistance to ampicillin, carbenicillin, and related antibiotics
   1245..1833    +  rep_origin     ori: high-copy-number ColE1/pMB1/pBR322/pUC origin of replication
   2396..2451    -  polyA_signal   β-globin poly(A) signal: rabbit β-globin polyadenylation signal (Gil and Proudfoot, 1987)
   2522..2602    -  CDS            HBB (fragment): HBB_PONPY - Experimental evidence at transcript level: Swiss-Prot protein existence level 2. Involved in oxygen transport from the lung to the various peripheral tissues. From Pongo pygmaeus (Bornean orangutan).
   2616..3215    -  CDS            PuroR: puromycin N-acetyltransferase; pac from Streptomyces alboniger; confers resistance to puromycin
   3282..3983    -  CDS            dTomato: dTomato is a basic (constitutively fluorescent) orange fluorescent protein published in 2004, derived from Discosoma sp.. It is reported to be a somewhat slowly-maturing dimer with low acid sensitivity.
   4616..5797    +  promoter       EF-1α promoter: strong constitutive promoter for human elongation factor EF-1α
   5829..6482    +  CDS            GST26_SCHJA: Experimental evidence at protein level: Swiss-Prot protein existence level 1. GST isoenzymes appear to play a central role in the parasite detoxification system. Other functions are also suspected including a role in increasing the solubility of haematin in the parasite gut. From Schistosoma japonicum (Blood fluke).
   6540..7643    +  CDS            TCS1: TCS1_CAMSI - Also known as TCS1A From Camellia sinensis (Tea).
   7703..7927    +  polyA_signal   bGH poly(A) signal: bovine growth hormone polyadenylation signal
   7931..7952    +  promoter       SV40 promoter (fragment): SV40 enhancer and early promoter
