>Addgene plasmid #139166 | pSBBi-RP GST-TCS1 | addgene full sequence | sequence record 309356 | Addgene NGS Result
CGCGGAACCCCTATTTGTTTATTTTTCTAAATACATTCAAATATGTATCCGCTCATGAGACAATAACCCT
GATAAATGCTTCAATAATATTGAAAAAGGAAGAGTATGAGTATTCAACATTTCCGTGTCGCCCTTATTCC
CTTTTTTGCGGCATTTTGCCTTCCTGTTTTTGCTCACCCAGAAACGCTGGTGAAAGTAAAAGATGCTGAA
GATCAGTTGGGTGCACGAGTGGGTTACATCGAACTGGATCTCAACAGCGGTAAGATCCTTGAGAGTTTTC
GCCCCGAAGAACGTTTTCCAATGATGAGCACTTTTAAAGTTCTGCTATGTGGCGCGGTATTATCCCGTAT
TGACGCCGGGCAAGAGCAACTCGGTCGCCGCATACACTATTCTCAGAATGACTTGGTTGAGTACTCACCA
GTCACAGAAAAGCATCTTACGGATGGCATGACAGTAAGAGAATTATGCAGTGCTGCCATAACCATGAGTG
ATAACACTGCGGCCAACTTACTTCTGACAACGATCGGAGGACCGAAGGAGCTAACCGCTTTTTTGCACAA
CATGGGGGATCATGTAACTCGCCTTGATCGTTGGGAACCGGAGCTGAATGAAGCCATACCAAACGACGAG
CGTGACACCACGATGCCTGTAGCAATGGCAACAACGTTGCGCAAACTATTAACTGGCGAACTACTTACTC
TAGCTTCCCGGCAACAATTAATAGACTGGATGGAGGCGGATAAAGTTGCAGGACCACTTCTGCGCTCGGC
CCTTCCGGCTGGCTGGTTTATTGCTGATAAATCTGGAGCCGGTGAGCGTGGGTCTCGCGGTATCATTGCA
GCACTGGGGCCAGATGGTAAGCCCTCCCGTATCGTAGTTATCTACACGACGGGGAGTCAGGCAACTATGG
ATGAACGAAATAGACAGATCGCTGAGATAGGTGCCTCACTGATTAAGCATTGGTAACTGTCAGACCAAGT
TTACTCATATATACTTTAGATTGATTTAAAACTTCATTTTTAATTTAAAAGGATCTAGGTGAAGATCCTT
TTTGATAATCTCATGACCAAAATCCCTTAACGTGAGTTTTCGTTCCACTGAGCGTCAGACCCCGTAGAAA
AGATCAAAGGATCTTCTTGAGATCCTTTTTTTCTGCGCGTAATCTGCTGCTTGCAAACAAAAAAACCACC
GCTACCAGCGGTGGTTTGTTTGCCGGATCAAGAGCTACCAACTCTTTTTCCGAAGGTAACTGGCTTCAGC
AGAGCGCAGATACCAAATACTGTTCTTCTAGTGTAGCCGTAGTTAGGCCACCACTTCAAGAACTCTGTAG
CACCGCCTACATACCTCGCTCTGCTAATCCTGTTACCAGTGGCTGCTGCCAGTGGCGATAAGTCGTGTCT
TACCGGGTTGGACTCAAGACGATAGTTACCGGATAAGGCGCAGCGGTCGGGCTGAACGGGGGGTTCGTGC
ACACAGCCCAGCTTGGAGCGAACGACCTACACCGAACTGAGATACCTACAGCGTGAGCTATGAGAAAGCG
CCACGCTTCCCGAAGGGAGAAAGGCGGACAGGTATCCGGTAAGCGGCAGGGTCGGAACAGGAGAGCGCAC
GAGGGAGCTTCCAGGGGGAAACGCCTGGTATCTTTATAGTCCTGTCGGGTTTCGCCACCTCTGACTTGAG
CGTCGATTTTTGTGATGCTCGTCAGGGGGGCGGAGCCTATGGAAAAACGCCAGCAACGCGGCCTTTTTAC
GGTTCCTGGCCTTTTGCTGGCCTTTTGCTCACATGTTCTTTCCTGCGTTATCCCCTGATTCTGTGGATAA
CCGTATTACCGCCTTTGAGTGAGCTGATACCGCTCGCCGCAGCCGAACGACCGAGCGCAGCGAGTCAGTG
AGCGAGGAAGCGGATCCCTATACAGTTGAAGTCGGAAGTTTACATACACCTTAGCCAAATACATTTAAAC
TCACTTTTTCACAATTCCTGACATTTAATCCTAGTAAAAATTCCCTGTCTTAGGTCAGTTAGGATCACCA
CTTTATTTTAAGAATGTGAAATATCAGAATAATAGTAGAGAGAATGATTCATTTCAGCTTTTATTTCTTT
CATCACATTCCCAGTGGGTCAGAAGTTTACATACACTCGACTCCTCTGCAGAATGCGGCGATGTTTCGGT
AAGGGGTCCCGAGTAGCTAGTTCATGGCAGCCAGCATATGGCATATGTTGCCAAACTCTAAACCAAATAC
TCATTCTGATGTTTTAAATGATTTGCCCTCCCATATGTCCTTCCGAGTGAGAGACACAAAAAATTCCAAC
ACACTATTGCAATGAAAATAAATTTCCTTTATTAGCCAGAAGTCAGATGCTCAAGGGGCTTCATGATGTC
CCCATAATTTTTGGCAGAGGGAAAAAGATCTCAGTGGTATTTGTGAGCCAGGGCATTGGCCACACCAGCC
ACCACCTTCTGATAGGCAGCCTGCACCTGAGGAGTGAATTCACGACAGGCCTTCGAATCAGGCACCGGGC
TTGCGGGTCATGCACCAGGTGCGCGGTCCTTCGGGCACCTCGACGTCGGCGGTGACGGTGAAGCCGAGCC
GCTCGTAGAAGGGGAGGTTGCGGGGCGCGGAGGTCTCCAGGAAGGCGGGCACCCCGGCGCGCTCGGCCGC
CTCCACTCCGGGGAGCACGACGGCGCTGCCCAGACCCTTGCCCTGGTGGTCGGGCGAGACGCCGACGGTG
GCCAGGAACCACGCGGGCTCCTTGGGCCGGTGCGGCGCCAGGAGGCCTTCCATCTGTTGCTGCGCGGCCA
GCCGGGAACCGCTCAACTCGGCCATGCGCGGGCCGATCTCGGCGAACACCGCCCCCGCTTCGACGCTCTC
CGGCGTGGTCCAGACCGCCACCGCGGCGCCGTCGTCCGCGACCCACACCTTGCCGATGTCGAGCCCGACG
CGCGTGAGGAAGAGTTCTTGCAGCTCGGTGACCCGCTCGATGTGGCGGTCCGGATCGACGGTGTGGCGCG
TGGCGGGGTAGTCGGCGAACGCGGCGGCGAGGGTGCGTACGGCCCTGGGGACGTCGTCGCGGGTGGCGAG
GCGCACCGTGGGCTTGTACTCGGTCATGGGGCCAGGATTCTCCTCGACGTCACCAGCCTGCTTCAGCAGG
CTGAAGTTAGTAGCTCCACTGCCCTTGTACAGCTCGTCCATGCCGTACAGGAACAGGTGGTGGCGGCCCT
CGGAGCGCTCGTACTGTTCCACGATGGTGTAGTCCTCGTTGTGGGAGGTGATGTCCAGCTTGGTGTCCAC
GTAGTAGTAGCCGGGCAGTTGCACGGGCTTCTTGGCCATGTAGATGGTCTTGAACTCCACCAGGTAGTGG
CCGCCGTCCTTCAGCTTCAGGGCCTGGTGGATCTCGCCCTTCAGCACGCCGTCGCGGGGGTACAGGCGCT
CGGTGGAGGCCTCCCAGCCCATTGTCTTCTTCTGCATTACGGGGCCGTCGGGGGGGAAGTTGGTGCCGCG
CATCTTCACCTTGTAGATCAGCGTGCCGTCCTGCAGGGAGGAGTCCTGGGTCACGGTCACCAGACCGCCG
TCCTCGAAGTTCATCACGCGCTCCCACTTGAAGCCCTCGGGGAAGGACAGCTTCTTGTAATCGGGGATGT
CGGCGGGGTGCTTCACGTACGCCTTGGAGCCGTACATGAACTGGGGGGACAGGATGTCCCAGGCGAAGGG
CAGGGGGCCGCCCTTGGTCACCTTCAGCTTGGCGGTCTGGGTGCCCTCGTAGGGGCGGCCCTCGCCCTCG
CCCTCGATCTCGAACTCATGGCCGTTCATGGAGCCCTCCATGCGCACCTTGAAGCGCATGAACTCTTTGA
TGACCTCCTCGCCCTTGCTCAACATGGTGGCCTCAGGTGCAGAGGTTTCTACAGGGAAAGAGAGAAAGGC
TACAGTTAGTTTGCTGTGATGATGCTAAGTGCCGAGGTCAGATGTCTATGGATTGTACACGGAATCCCAA
CGCAGGAACCAAAAAACACTCACCCAAAAAAATGGCGCTAAGGCCGAGAGAAAGGCGAAGTTCCGTCTAC
GGCTATATACCTTGAAACAGGGGCGGCAGAAGTGACGCAACGCGGTTGCGCGGACGGCTTCCTGTGTTTT
CATTGGTCGAAGCGTTCTGCGCGTGCGCAGAGATTCCCCAGGGAAGGCGGGCCCTCTTCCGAATGTCCAA
TCCGGACATTCTTCCGGTTGGACCTCCGCGGTCAGCGCTGTGCCCGGCGAGAGATCACGTGGGGCGCGGA
GGCGGTGCTGCTGGGGCACGGCCGTCCAGCCTCGGCGGCCATATTTTTGAGGGGCTGTTCATCTCGTTCA
CACGCTCTGTCCGCCATGTTTGTGAGTGGAAGCGCCATTACCCCTTCAAGCGACTGAAGGCTGCAGGGCC
TCTGGTGGCCCGCATGGGGAGACCAGACCCGCCAGGCCCGCCTTTCCGCACTCAGTCCGGGCTTACTTTA
TTTTGTGAGACAGGGTCTCGCCTAGAGGCTCCGGTGCCCGTCAGTGGGCAGAGCGCACATCGCCCACAGT
CCCCGAGAAGTTGGGGGGAGGGGTCGGCAATTGAACCGGTGCCTAGAGAAGGTGGCGCGGGGTAAACTGG
GAAAGTGATGTCGTGTACTGGCTCCGCCTTTTTCCCGAGGGTGGGGGAGAACCGTATATAAGTGCAGTAG
TCGCCGTGAACGTTCTTTTTCGCAACGGGTTTGCCGCCAGAACACAGGTAAGTGCCGTGTGTGGTTCCCG
CGGGCCTGGCCTCTTTACGGGTTATGGCCCTTGCGTGCCTTGAATTACTTCCACGCCCCTGGCTGCAGTA
CGTGATTCTTGATCCCGAGCTTCGGGTTGGAAGTGGGTGGGAGAGTTCGAGGCCTTGCGCTTAAGGAGCC
CCTTCGCCTCGTGCTTGAGTTGAGGCCTGGCTTGGGCGCTGGGGCCGCCGCGTGCGAATCTGGTGGCACC
TTCGCGCCTGTCTCGCTGCTTTCGATAAGTCTCTAGCCATTTAAAATTTTTGATGACCTGCTGCGACGCT
TTTTTTCTGGCAAGATAGTCTTGTAAATGCGGGCCAAGATCTGCACACTGGTATTTCGGTTTTTGGGGCC
GCGGGCGGCGACGGGGCCCGTGCGTCCCAGCGCACATGTTCGGCGAGGCGGGGCCTGCGAGCGCGGCCAC
CGAGAATCGGACGGGGGTAGTCTCAAGCTGGCCGGCCTGCTCTGGTGCCTGGCCTCGCGCCGCCGTGTAT
CGCCCCGCCCTGGGCGGCAAGGCTGGCCCGGTCGGCACCAGTTGCGTGAGCGGAAAGATGGCCGCTTCCC
GGCCCTGCTGCAGGGAGCTCAAAATGGAGGACGCGGCGCTCGGGAGAGCGGGCGGGTGAGTCACCCACAC
AAAGGAAAAGGGCCTTTCCGTCCTCAGCCGTCGCTTCATGTGACTCCACGGAGTACCGGGCGCCGTCCAG
GCACCTCGATTAGTTCTCGAGCTTTTGGAGTACGTCGTCTTTAGGTTGGGGGGAGGGGTTTTATGCGATG
GAGTTTCCCCATACTGAGTGGGTGGAGACTGAAGTTAGGCCAGCTTGGCACTTGATGTAATTCTCCTTGG
AATTTGCCCTTTTTGAGTTTGGATCTTGGTTCATTCTCAAGCCTCAGACAGTGGTTCAAAGTTTTTTTCT
TCCATTTAAGGTGTCGTGAAAACTACCCCAAGCTGGCCTCTGAGGCCACCATGTCCCCTATACTAGGTTA
TTGGAAAATTAAGGGCCTTGTGCAACCCACTCGACTTCTTTTGGAATATCTTGAAGAAAAATATGAAGAG
CATTTGTATGAGCGCGATGAAGGTGATAAATGGCGAAACAAAAAGTTTGAATTGGGTTTGGAGTTTCCCA
ATCTTCCTTATTATATTGATGGTGATGTTAAATTAACACAGTCTATGGCCATCATACGTTATATAGCTGA
CAAGCACAACATGTTGGGTGGTTGTCCAAAAGAGCGTGCAGAGATTTCAATGCTTGAAGGAGCGGTTTTG
GATATTAGATACGGTGTTTCGAGAATTGCATATAGTAAAGACTTTGAAACTCTCAAAGTTGATTTTCTTA
GCAAGCTACCTGAAATGCTGAAAATGTTCGAAGATCGTTTATGTCATAAAACATATTTAAATGGTGATCA
TGTAACCCATCCTGACTTCATGTTGTATGACGCTCTTGATGTTGTTTTATACATGGACCCAATGTGCCTG
GATGCGTTCCCAAAATTAGTTTGTTTTAAAAAACGTATTGAAGCTATCCCACAAATTGATAAGTACTTGA
AATCCAGCAAGTATATAGCATGGCCTTTGCAGGGCTGGCAAGCCACGTTTGGTGGTGGCGACCATCCTCC
AAAATCGGATAGCAGCGGCAGAGAAAACTTGTATTTCCAGGGCAGAGACCCTGAAAGATCCGAGCTAGCT
ACTGCGGGGAAGGTGAACGAAGTGTTGTTCATGAACAGAGGAGAAGGAGAAAGTAGTTATGCACAAAACT
CTTCTTTCACGCAACAAGTGGCCTCAATGGCACAGCCAGCGCTAGAAAATGCAGTTGAAACTCTCTTCTC
CAGAGATTTCCACCTTCAAGCTCTTAACGCAGCGGACTTGGGTTGTGCAGCGGGTCCAAACACATTCGCA
GTGATTTCTACGATCAAGAGAATGATGGAAAAGAAATGCAGGGAATTGAATTGCCAAACACTGGAACTTC
AGGTTTACTTGAATGATCTTTTTGGAAATGATTTCAATACCCTCTTCAAAGGCCTGTCGTCTGAGGTTAT
TGGTAACAAATGTGAGGAAGTTCCGTGTTATGTGATGGGAGTACCGGGGTCTTTCCATGGCCGGCTTTTT
CCTCGTAACAGCTTACATTTAGTTCATTCCTCTTACAGTGTTCATTGGCTTACTCAGGCACCAAAAGGAC
TCACAAGCAGAGAAGGCTTGGCATTAAACAAGGGGAAGATTTACATATCAAAGACAAGCCCTCCTGTTGT
AAGAGAAGCCTACTTATCTCAATTTCATGAAGATTTCACAATGTTTCTCAATGCTAGATCCCAAGAGGTG
GTTCCAAATGGTTGTATGGTGTTGATACTTCGTGGTAGGCAATGTTCTGATCCTTCAGACATGCAGAGCT
GCTTTACTTGGGAACTATTAGCTATGGCCATTGCTGAATTGGTTTCACAGGGATTGATAGATGAAGATAA
ATTAGACACCTTCAATATACCCAGCTATTTTGCATCACTTGAGGAAGTGAAAGATATAGTGGAGAGGGAC
GGATCATTCACAATTGATCATATAGAGGGGTTTGATCTTGATAGCGTAGAAATGCAGGAGAATGATAAAT
GGGTTAGAGGGGAAAAGTTTACCAAGGTTGTCAGGGCCTTCACAGAGCCTATAATTTCAAACCAGTTTGG
ACCTGAAATCATGGACAAACTATATGACAAATTCACTCACATTGTAGTTTCAGATTTGGAAGCAAAGCTA
CCGAAGACCACAAGTATCATCCTAGTGCTTTCCAAGATTGATGGATAGGGCCTGTCAGGCCAAGCTTGGG
GATCAATTCTCTAGAGCTCGCTGATCAGCCTCGACTGTGCCTTCTAGTTGCCAGCCATCTGTTGTTTGCC
CCTCCCCCGTGCCTTCCTTGACCCTGGAAGGTGCCACTCCCACTGTCCTTTCCTAATAAAATGAGGAAAT
TGCATCGCATTGTCTGAGTAGGTGTCATTCTATTCTGGGGGGTGGGGTGGGGCAGGACAGCAAGGGGGAG
GATTGGGAAGACAATAGCAGGCATGCTGGGGATGCGGTGGGCTCTATGGCTTCTGAGGCGGAAAGAACCA
GCTGGGCCTACTAGATAGCGGACCCCTTACCGAAACATCGCCGCATTCTGCAGAGGAGTCGAACTTAGTG
TATGTAAACTTCTGACCCACTGGAATTGTGATACAGTGAATTATAAGTGAAATAATCTGTCTGTAAACAA
TTGTTGGAAAAATGACTTGTGTCATGCACAAAGTAGATGTCCTAACTGACTTGCCAAAACTATTGTTTGT
TAACAAGAAATTTGTGGAGTAGTTGAAAAACGAGTTTTAATGACTCCAACTTAAGTGTATGTAAACTTCC
GACTTCAACTGTATAGGGATCCAATTTTAACAAAATATTAACGCTTACAATTTCCTGATGCGGTATTTTC
TCCTTACGCATCTGTGCGGTATTTCACACCGCATCAGGTGGCACTTTTCGGGGAAATGTG
Features (pLannotate 1.2.2; 14 found; start..end, strand, type, name):
      1..105     +  promoter       AmpR promoter: bla
    106..966     +  CDS            AmpR: β-lactamase; bla; confers resistance to ampicillin, carbenicillin, and related antibiotics
   1137..1725    +  rep_origin     ori: high-copy-number ColE1/pMB1/pBR322/pUC origin of replication
   2288..2343    -  polyA_signal   β-globin poly(A) signal: rabbit β-globin polyadenylation signal (Gil and Proudfoot, 1987)
   2414..2494    -  CDS            HBB (fragment): HBB_PONPY - Experimental evidence at transcript level: Swiss-Prot protein existence level 2. Involved in oxygen transport from the lung to the various peripheral tissues. From Pongo pygmaeus (Bornean orangutan).
   2508..3107    -  CDS            PuroR: puromycin N-acetyltransferase; pac from Streptomyces alboniger; confers resistance to puromycin
   3174..3875    -  CDS            dTomato: dTomato is a basic (constitutively fluorescent) orange fluorescent protein published in 2004, derived from Discosoma sp.. It is reported to be a somewhat slowly-maturing dimer with low acid sensitivity.
   4508..5689    +  promoter       EF-1α promoter: strong constitutive promoter for human elongation factor EF-1α
   5721..6374    +  CDS            GST26_SCHJA: Experimental evidence at protein level: Swiss-Prot protein existence level 1. GST isoenzymes appear to play a central role in the parasite detoxification system. Other functions are also suspected including a role in increasing the solubility of haematin in the parasite gut. From Schistosoma japonicum (Blood fluke).
   6432..7535    +  CDS            TCS1: TCS1_CAMSI - Also known as TCS1A From Camellia sinensis (Tea).
   7595..7819    +  polyA_signal   bGH poly(A) signal: bovine growth hormone polyadenylation signal
   7823..7844    +  promoter       SV40 promoter (fragment): SV40 enhancer and early promoter
   8143..8173    +  rep_origin     M13 ori (fragment): M13 bacteriophage origin of replication; arrow indicates direction of (+) strand synthesis
   8174..8224    -  misc_feature   bom (fragment): basis of mobility region from pBR322
