[The description below was written by a language model from this plasmid's Addgene catalogue record and pLannotate feature annotations shown in this document.]
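Description:
pSBBi-RP GST-TCS1 is a mammalian expression plasmid built on the pSBBi-RP backbone, a Sleeping Beauty transposon vector designed for stable genomic integration of a cargo cassette when the transposase is supplied separately. It is maintained in E. coli through a high-copy ColE1/pUC-type origin and an ampicillin resistance gene (β-lactamase with its own promoter). The catalogue lists a total size of 7,521 bp, whereas both the depositor and sequencing-derived full sequences are 8,250 nt; the two sequence records carry the same features in the same order and differ only in their start point. The transposon inverted repeats that define the mobilised segment are not picked up in the automated annotation, so their positions cannot be read from the feature table.

The payload is organised around a constitutive bi-directional promoter region. In one direction, the annotated human EF-1α promoter drives a fusion of Schistosoma japonicum glutathione S-transferase at the N terminus to tea caffeine synthase 1 (TCS1) from Camellia sinensis, terminated by a bovine growth hormone polyadenylation signal. In the opposite direction, a dTomato red fluorescent protein and a puromycin N-acetyltransferase coding sequence are read in tandem and end at a rabbit β-globin polyadenylation signal. The promoter element for this arm and the link between the two coding sequences are not annotated. This layout lets integrants be selected with puromycin and monitored by red fluorescence while constitutively expressing GST-TCS1, with the GST tag available for affinity capture or detection. The record supports use in generating stable mammalian cell lines expressing this plant N-methyltransferase, but does not describe a more specific application.
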