Addgene plasmid #139166: pSBBi-RP GST-TCS1
Purpose: SB-transposon with constitutive bi-directional promoter. One side contains N-GST tea caffeine synthase 1 (TCS1) from Camellia sinensis; the other side contains RFP and puromycin resistance genes.
Depositing lab: Neal Devaraj. Depositing organization: University of California, San Diego (UCSD).
Backbone
  Vector backbone: pSBBi-RP
  Total vector size (bp): 7521
  Vector type: Mammalian Expression ; Transposon
  Selectable markers: Puromycin
Growth in bacteria
  Bacterial resistance: Ampicillin, 100 μg/mL
  Growth temperature: 37°C
  Growth strain: NEB Stable
  Copy number: High Copy
Gene/Insert
  Gene/Insert name: Glutathione transferase + caffeine synthase 1 [Camellia sinensis] (alt names: GST-TCS1; GST-Tea Caffeine Synthase 1; TCS1)
  Species: Camellia sinensis
  Insert size (bp): 1818
  GenBank ID: BAB12278.1
  Tag / fusion protein: glutathione transferase (GST) (N terminal on insert)
Terms and licenses: Academic/Nonprofit Terms; Industry Terms: Not Available to Industry
Depositor comments: SB-transposon with constitutive bi-directional promoter. One side contains N-GST tea caffeine synthase 1 (TCS1) from Camellia sinensis; the other side contains RFP and puromycin resistance genes.
How to cite: pSBBi-RP GST-TCS1 was a gift from Neal Devaraj (Addgene plasmid # 139166 ; http://n2t.net/addgene:139166 ; RRID:Addgene_139166)
